Addgene plasmid #78945: PP75
Purpose: Supplemental Figure 3. Integration Site 2.
Depositing lab: Timothy Lu. Depositing organization: Massachusetts Institute of Technology. Publication: Synthetic biology and microbioreactor platforms for programmable production of biologics at the point-of-care. Perez-Pinera P, Han N, Cleto S, Cao J, Purcell O, Shah KA, Lee K, Ram R, Lu TK. Nat Commun. 2016 Jul 29;7:12211. doi: 10.1038/ncomms12211. PubMed 27470089.
Backbone
  Vector backbone: pPICZ A
  Vector type: Yeast Expression
  Selectable markers: Neomycin (select with G418)
Growth in bacteria
  Bacterial resistance: Kanamycin, 50 μg/mL
  Growth temperature: 37°C
  Growth strain: DH5alpha
  Copy number: Unknown
Gene/Insert
  Gene/Insert name: Integration Site 2
Terms and licenses: Academic/Nonprofit Terms; Industry Terms: Not Available to Industry
How to cite: PP75 was a gift from Timothy Lu (Addgene plasmid # 78945 ; http://n2t.net/addgene:78945 ; RRID:Addgene_78945)
