[The description below was written by a language model from this plasmid's Addgene catalogue record and pLannotate feature annotations shown in this document.]
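Description:
PP75 is a small (about 3.5 kb) yeast integration/expression plasmid built on the pPICZ A backbone, a vector family designed for Pichia pastoris. It replicates in E. coli through a high-copy ColE1/pUC-type origin. There is no yeast replication origin in the feature table, consistent with a plasmid meant to act by chromosomal integration rather than episomal maintenance. Selection in both hosts comes from a single dual-promoter cassette. The S. cerevisiae TEF1 promoter and the synthetic bacterial EM7 promoter sit in tandem upstream of an aminoglycoside phosphotransferase gene (KanR), which is followed by the CYC1 terminator. This arrangement gives kanamycin resistance in bacteria and G418 resistance in yeast, replacing the marker usually associated with pPICZ vectors.

The catalogue names the insert only as "Integration Site 2" and does not describe its sequence, genomic origin or mechanism. The roughly 770 nt between the origin and the first annotated yeast element carry no annotation and may contain this element, but the record does not confirm that. Downstream, the automated annotation detects only partial matches: a short fragment of the Pichia GAP (glyceraldehyde-3-phosphate dehydrogenase) promoter, four brief segments with similarity to an N-terminal mVenus fragment, and a short piece of the AOX1 terminator. These scattered hits suggest a GFP-family fluorescent protein sequence, possibly codon-altered or truncated, sitting between constitutive promoter and terminator remnants. Whether a complete, functional reporter cassette is present cannot be determined from the table.

The stated purpose ties the plasmid to a supplemental figure in a study on engineering yeast for programmable, point-of-care production of biologics, where it represents one of several integration sites.
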