Features (pLannotate 1.2.2; 11 found; start..end, strand, type, name):
    304..892     -  rep_origin     ori: high-copy-number ColE1/pMB1/pBR322/pUC origin of replication
   1664..1792    +  promoter       GAP promoter (fragment): promoter for Pichia pastoris glyceraldehyde-3-phosphate dehydrogenase
   1797..1826    +  CDS            VN155(I152L) (fragment): improved N-terminal fragment of mVenus for use in bimolecular fluorescence complementation (BiFC) (Kodama and Hu, 2010)
   1916..1942    +  CDS            VN155(I152L) (fragment): improved N-terminal fragment of mVenus for use in bimolecular fluorescence complementation (BiFC) (Kodama and Hu, 2010)
   2006..2056    +  CDS            VN155(I152L) (fragment): improved N-terminal fragment of mVenus for use in bimolecular fluorescence complementation (BiFC) (Kodama and Hu, 2010)
   2126..2167    +  CDS            VN155(I152L) (fragment): improved N-terminal fragment of mVenus for use in bimolecular fluorescence complementation (BiFC) (Kodama and Hu, 2010)
   2173..2202    +  terminator     AOX1 terminator (fragment): Pichia pastoris AOX1; transcription terminator for AOX1
   2223..2630    +  promoter       TEF1 promoter: S. cerevisiae TEF1; promoter for EF-1α
   2637..2684    +  promoter       EM7 promoter: synthetic bacterial promoter&nbsp
   2709..3524    +  CDS            KanR: aminoglycoside phosphotransferase; aph(3')-Ia; confers resistance to kanamycin in bacteria or G418 (Geneticin®) in eukaryotes
   3529..229     +  terminator     CYC1 terminator (across the origin): S. cerevisiae CYC1; transcription terminator for CYC1
>Addgene plasmid #78945 | PP75 | addgene full sequence | sequence record 171564 | Addgene NGS Result
ACGCTTACATTCACGCCCTCCCCCCACATCCGCTCTAACCGAAAAGGAAGGAGTTAGACAACCTGAAGTC
TAGGTCCCTATTTATTTTTTTATAGTTATGTTAGTATTAAGAACGTTATTTATATTTCAAATTTTTCTTT
TTTTTCTGTACAGACGCGTGTACGCATGTAACATTATACTGAAAACCTTGCTTGAGAAGGTTTTGGGACG
CTCGAAGGCTTTAATTTGCAAGCTGGAGACCAACATGTGAGCAAAAGGCCAGCAAAAGGCCAGGAACCGT
AAAAAGGCCGCGTTGCTGGCGTTTTTCCATAGGCTCCGCCCCCCTGACGAGCATCACAAAAATCGACGCT
CAAGTCAGAGGTGGCGAAACCCGACAGGACTATAAAGATACCAGGCGTTTCCCCCTGGAAGCTCCCTCGT
GCGCTCTCCTGTTCCGACCCTGCCGCTTACCGGATACCTGTCCGCCTTTCTCCCTTCGGGAAGCGTGGCG
CTTTCTCATAGCTCACGCTGTAGGTATCTCAGTTCGGTGTAGGTCGTTCGCTCCAAGCTGGGCTGTGTGC
ACGAACCCCCCGTTCAGCCCGACCGCTGCGCCTTATCCGGTAACTATCGTCTTGAGTCCAACCCGGTAAG
ACACGACTTATCGCCACTGGCAGCAGCCACTGGTAACAGGATTAGCAGAGCGAGGTATGTAGGCGGTGCT
ACAGAGTTCTTGAAGTGGTGGCCTAACTACGGCTACACTAGAAGAACAGTATTTGGTATCTGCGCTCTGC
TGAAGCCAGTTACCTTCGGAAAAAGAGTTGGTAGCTCTTGATCCGGCAAACAAACCACCGCTGGTAGCGG
TGGTTTTTTTGTTTGCAAGCAGCAGATTACGCGCAGAAAAAAAGGATCTCAAGAAGATCCTTTGATCTTT
TCTACGGGGTCTGACGCTCAGTGGAACGAAAACTCACGTTAAGGGATTTTGGTCATGCATGAGATCAGAT
CTTGATACTACAGATACCATTGAATGTGGGTGAAAAGAGGTATCAAAAGAATTGCGTCTTTCCTCAAAAT
TATTTATTTCAGAAGTGTAAACCCATGCCGAATTGAGAGTTGTCTGAAAACATCAATTTTAGAACCTTCT
CCTCGATTGATTTGTGTAGAGGTTGGCAGTAACAGGAAAAAATTTATGGACATAGCTTTTCTTTACCTTT
GAATGTTGGGTTATCCAAAAGAGTTCCAGAAGACGCAATCCATAAGAAAACAGCCAAAGAACCCAAGTTA
AAAGCTGATACTAGCTAGCATGAAAACAATTCGTTGCATTATTGCTCAGGTTTTTAAACACAAACAGTCA
TGCTAACAATCGAACTCAGTTCAAAGTTGTTGGAAACTGCTGTCGACGGTATATAAGTTATTTCTTGATA
AATTGCAAAGCAAGTTAGCACCCATGAAAAACTATTACATGTGATTATTTCGTTATTGACCTTGACCCAA
TTAGCAGCATGAAGCCTGACGTACCAGTTCCTGCACAGTAGTAGCTGGTGTCAGGTGGGAACTTGTTAAT
CCTCCAGCATTCATTCATTTGAAAAAACTAAACTCAAACTTAGCCAGGCACTTGCTGTCACCAGAGTGCA
AAGCACACTCTACCCAGTTTTATACCTTCCTGGCGTTTTGTTATTGTGAACATTCATGAGATTATTGGAA
ACCACCAGAATCGAATATAAAAGGCGAACACCTTTCCCAATTTTGGTTTCTCCTGACCCAAAGACTTTAA
ATTTAATTTATTTGTCCCTATTTCAATCAATTGAACAACTATTTCGGCTGGACGGCGACGTAAACGGCCA
CAAGTTTATGGCCGTGATGACCTGTGTCTTCGTGGTTTGTCTGGTCAACCACCGCGGTCTCAGTGGTGTA
CGGTACAAACCCAAAGCAGCACGACACGGCAACTACAAGACCCGCGCCGAGGGCATGTTCCCCAAAGCGA
TACCACTTGAAGCAGTGGTACTGCTTGTGGGTACACTCTGCGGGTGTGAAGTTCGAGGGCGACACCCTGG
TGAACCGCATCGAGCTGAAGGGCATCTTCCAACTCGCTTAATTGCGAGTTTTTATTTCGTTTATTTCAAT
TAAGGTAACTAAAAAACTCCTTTTACACATGAAGCAGCACGACTTCTTCAAGTCCGCCATGCCCGAAAAA
CGCCTCTTCAGAGTACAGAAGATTAAGTGAGACCTTCGTTTGTGCGGATCCCCCACACACCATAGCTTCA
AAATGTTTCTACTCCTTTTTTACTCTTCCAGATTTTCTCGGACTCCGCGCATCGCCGTACCACTTCAAAA
CACCCAAGCACAGCATACTAAATTTCCCCTCTTTCTTCCTCTAGGGTGTCGTTAATTACCCGTACTAAAG
GTTTGGAAAAGAAAAAAGAGACCGCCTCGTTTCTTTTTCTTCGTCGAAAAAGGCAATAAAAATTTTTATC
ACGTTTCTTTTTCTTGAAAATTTTTTTTTTTGATTTTTTTCTCTTTCGATGACCTCCCATTGATATTTAA
GTTAATAAACGGTCTTCAATTTCTCAAGTTTCAGTTTCATTTTTCTTGTTCTATTACAACTTTTTTTACT
TCTTGCTCATTAGAAAGAAAGCATAGCAATCTAATCTAAGGGCGGTGTTGACAATTAATCATCGGCATAG
TATATCGGCATAGTATAATACGACAAGGTGAGGAACTAAACCATGGTAATGAGCCATATTCAACGGGAAA
CGTCTTGCTCTAGGCCGCGATTAAATTCCAACATGGATGCTGATTTATATGGGTATAAATGGGCTCGCGA
TAATGTCGGGCAATCAGGTGCGACAATCTATCGATTGTATGGGAAGCCCGATGCGCCAGAGTTGTTTCTG
AAACATGGCAAAGGTAGCGTTGCCAATGATGTTACAGATGAGATGGTCAGACTAAACTGGCTGACGGAAT
TTATGCCTCTTCCGACCATCAAGCATTTTATCCGTACTCCTGATGATGCATGGTTACTCACCACTGCGAT
CCCCGGGAAAACAGCATTCCAGGTATTAGAAGAATATCCTGATTCAGGTGAAAATATTGTTGATGCGCTG
GCAGTGTTCCTGCGCCGGTTGCATTCGATTCCTGTTTGTAATTGTCCTTTTAACAGCGATCGCGTATTTC
GTCTCGCTCAGGCGCAATCACGAATGAATAACGGTTTGGTTGATGCGAGTGATTTTGATGACGAGCGTAA
TGGCTGGCCTGTTGAACAAGTCTGGAAAGAAATGCATAAACTTTTGCCATTCTCACCGGATTCAGTCGTC
ACTCATGGTGATTTCTCACTTGATAACCTTATTTTTGACGAGGGGAAATTAATAGGTTGTATTGATGTTG
GACGAGTCGGAATCGCAGACCGATACCAGGATCTTGCCATCCTATGGAACTGCCTCGGTGAGTTTTCTCC
TTCATTACAGAAACGGCTTTTTCAAAAATATGGTATTGATAATCCTGATATGAATAAATTGCAGTTTCAT
TTGATGCTCGATGAGTTTTTCTAACACATCATGTAATTAGTTATGTC
